>Addgene plasmid #163290 | R0EVG9 | addgene full sequence | sequence record 354461 | Addgene NGS Result
TAATACGACTCACTATAGGGGAATTGTGAGCGGATAACAATTCCCCTCTAGAAATAATTTTGTTTAACTT
TAAGAAGGAGATATACATATGTACGATTTCGTGATTATCGGCGGCGGCATCATTGGGATGAGCACCGCCA
TGCAGCTGATCGATGTTTACCCCGATGCCCGCATTGCGTTACTGGAGAAAGAGAGCGCGCCAGCTTGCCA
TCAAACTGGCCATAACTCAGGTGTTATTCACGCAGGTGTGTATTACACCCCGGGAAGTTTAAAAGCGCGC
TTCTGCCTCGCGGGGAATTTGGCGACGAAGACATTTTGCGACCAGAACAACATTCGCTATGATACATGCG
GTAAAATGTTGGTTGCGACGTCGGAACTGGAAATGGCACGTATGCGTGCTTTGTGGGAACGCACCGCCGC
TAACGGCCTCGAACGCGAATGGCTGAGCGCGGCTGAGCTCCGCGAGCGCGAGCCAAATATTATTGGCTTA
GGCGGAATTTTCGTGCCCTCTAGTGGTATCGTCAGCTACCGCGATGTGGCGACGGCGATGGCAAACCGTT
TTCAGGCCAAGGGCGGTGAAATTATTTACCATGCCGAAGTCTCGGCCCTTACCGAACACGCAGCAGGTGT
CGTGATCCGTACCTCGCAGGGGCGCGAGATTGAGACAGCGACGTTGATTGGGTGCGCGGGGTTGATGGCA
GATCGTCTTGTCAAAATGCTCGGCGTAGAACCCGGGTTCATTATTTGTCCGTTCCGTGGTGAGTATTTCC
GTCTGGCACCGCGTCATAATCGTATTGTAAACCACTTAATTTATCCGATTCCGGATCCAGCTATGCCGTT
TCTGGGTGTCCATCTGACGCGCATGATTGACGGCTCGGTTACCGTCGGTCCGAATGCCGTCTTGGCACTT
AAGCGCGAGGGCTACCGCAAGCGTGACGTGTCCTTTACAGACACCTTGGAAGTTTTCCGCAGCGCCGGAA
TTCGTCGTGTTTTAAAGAACCATCTTCTGTCGGGGCTGGGCGAAATGAAGAATAGCTTATGCAAAAGTGG
GTATCTGCGTCGTGTACAGAAATACTGCCCTAGCTTGACCGTTAATGACCTGCAGCCGTGGCCAGCGGGT
GTGCGTGCACAAGCGGTATCGCCAGACGGTAAACTGATTGATGATTTTCTGTTCGTCGCCACCCCGCGCA
GCATTCACACCTGCAACGCTCCGAGCCCCGCGGCAACTAGCGCCATCCCTATCGGAGCGCACATCGTAAG
CAAAGTCCAAGCCCTTCGTGAATCGCAAAGTAATCCGGGCCGCACGCTCCGTGCGGCACGTAATGTCGAT
ACCCTTCATGCAGCCTTCACCCGTGCGGCCGCACTCGAGCATCATCACCATCACCACCACCACCACCACT
GAGATCCGGCTGCTAACAAAGCCCGAAAGGAAGCTGAGTTGGCTGCTGCCACCGCTGAGCAATAACTAGC
ATAACCCCTTGGGGCCTCTAAACGGGTCTTGAGGGGTTTTTTGCTGAAAGGAGGAACTATATCCGGATTG
GCGAATGGG
[124 nt withheld, positions 1550-1673]
C
[91 nt withheld, positions 1675-1765]
A
[49 nt withheld, positions 1767-1815]
CCTTTGACGTTGGAGTCCACGTTCTTT
[37 nt withheld, positions 1843-1879]
ACCCTATCTCGGTCTATTCTTTTGATTTATAAGGGATTTTGCCGATTTCGGCCTATTGGTTAAAAAATGA
GCTGATTTAACAAAAATTTAACGCGAATTTTAACAAAATATTAACGCTTACAATTTAGGTGGCACTTTTC
GGGGAAATGTGCGCGGAACCCCTATTTGTTTATTTTTCTAAATACATTCAAATATGTATCCGCTCATGAG
ACAATAACCCTGATAAATGCTTCAATAATATTGAAAAAGGAAGAGTATGAGTATTCAACATTTCCGTGTC
GCCCTTATTCCCTTTTTTGCGGCATTTTGCCTTCCTGTTTTTGCTCACCCAGAAACGCTGGTGAAAGTAA
AAGATGCTGAAGATCAGTTGGGTGCACGAGTGGGTTACATCGAACTGGATCTCAACAGCGGTAAGATCCT
TGAGAGTTTTCGCCCCGAAGAACGTTTTCCAATGATGAGCACTTTTAAAGTTCTGCTATGTGGCGCGGTA
TTATCCCGTATTGACGCCGGGCAAGAGCAACTCGGTCGCCGCATACACTATTCTCAGAATGACTTGGTTG
AGTACTCACCAGTCACAGAAAAGCATCTTACGGATGGCATGACAGTAAGAGAATTATGCAGTGCTGCCAT
AACCATGAGTGATAACACTGCGGCCAACTTACTTCTGACAACGATCGGAGGACCGAAGGAGCTAACCGCT
TTTTTGCACAACATGGGGGATCATGTAACTCGCCTTGATCGTTGGGAACCGGAGCTGAATGAAGCCATAC
CAAACGACGAGCGTGACACCACGATGCCTGCAGCAATGGCAACAACGTTGCGCAAACTATTAACTGGCGA
ACTACTTACTCTAGCTTCCCGGCAACAATTAATAGACTGGATGGAGGCGGATAAAGTTGCAGGACCACTT
CTGCGCTCGGCCCTTCCGGCTGGCTGGTTTATTGCTGATAAATCTGGAGCCGGTGAGCGTGGGTCTCGCG
GTATCATTGCAGCACTGGGGCCAGATGGTAAGCCCTCCCGTATCGTAGTTATCTACACGACGGGGAGTCA
GGCAACTATGGATGAACGAAATAGACAGATCGCTGAGATAGGTGCCTCACTGATTAAGCATTGGTAACTG
TCAGACCAAGTTTACTCATATATACTTTAGATTGATTTAAAACTTCATTTTTAATTTAAAAGGATCTAGG
TGAAGATCCTTTTTGATAATCTCATGACCAAAATCCCTTAACGTGAGTTTTCGTTCCACTGAGCGTCAGA
CCCCGTAGAAAAGATCAAAGGATCTTCTTGAGATCCTTTTTTTCTGCGCGTAATCTGCTGCTTGCAAACA
AAAAAACCACCGCTACCAGCGGTGGTTTGTTTGCCGGATCAAGAGCTACCAACTCTTTTTCCGAAGGTAA
CTGGCTTCAGCAGAGCGCAGATACCAAATACTGTCCTTCTAGTGTAGCCGTAGTTAGGCCACCACTTCAA
GAACTCTGTAGCACCGCCTACATACCTCGCTCTGCTAATCCTGTTACCAGTGGCTGCTGCCAGTGGCGAT
AAGTCGTGTCTTACCGGGTTGGACTCAAGACGATAGTTACCGGATAAGGCGCAGCGGTCGGGCTGAACGG
GGGGTTCGTGCACACAGCCCAGCTTGGAGCGAACGACCTACACCGAACTGAGATACCTACAGCGTGAGCT
ATGAGAAAGCGCCACGCTTCCCGAAGGGAGAAAGGCGGACAGGTATCCGGTAAGCGGCAGGGTCGGAACA
GGAGAGCGCACGAGGGAGCTTCCAGGGGGAAACGCCTGGTATCTTTATAGTCCTGTCGGGTTTCGCCACC
TCTGACTTGAGCGTCGATTTTTGTGATGCTCGTCAGGGGGGCGGAGCCTATGGAAAAACGCCAGCAACGC
GGCCTTTTTACGGTTCCTGGCCTTTTGCTGGCCTTTTGCTCACATGTTCTTTCCTGCGTTATCCCCTGAT
TCTGTGGATAACCGTATTACCGCCTTTGAGTGAGCTGATACCGCTCGCCGCAGCCGAACGACCGAGCGCA
GCGAGTCAGTGAGCGAGGAAGCGGAAGAGCGCCTGATGCGGTATTTTCTCCTTACGCATCTGTGCGGTAT
TTCACACCGCAATGGTGCACTCTCAGTACAATCTGCTCTGATGCCGCATAGTTAAGCCAGTATACACTCC
GCTATCGCTACGTGACTGGGTCATGGCTGCGCCCCGACACCCGCCAACACCCGCTGACGCGCCCTGACGG
GCTTGTCTGCTCCCGGCATCCGCTTACAGACAAGCTGTGACCGTCTCCGGGAGCTGCATGTGTCAGAGGT
TTTCACCGTCATCACCGAAACGCGCGAGGCAGCTGCGGTAAAGCTCATCAGCGTGGTCGTGAAGCGATTC
ACAGATGTCTGCCTGTTCATCCGCGTCCAGCTCGTTGAGTTTCTCCAGAAGCGTTAATGTCTGGCTTCTG
ATAAAGCGGGCCATGTTAAGGGCGGTTTTTTCCTGTTTGGTCACTGATGCCTCCGTGTAAGGGGGATTTC
TGTTCATGGGGGTAATGATACCGATGAAACGAGAGAGGATGCTCACGATACGGGTTACTGATGATGAACA
TGCCCGGTTACTGGAACGTTGTGAGGGTAAACAACTGGCGGTATGGATGCGGCGGGACCAGAGAAAAATC
ACTCAGGGTCAATGCCAGCGCTTCGTTAATACAGATGTAGGTGTTCCACAGGGTAGCCAGCAGCATCCTG
CGATGCAGATCCGGAACATAATGGTGCAGGGCGCTGACTTCCGCGTTTCCAGACTTTACGAAACACGGAA
ACCGAAGACCATTCATGTTGTTGCTCAGGTCGCAGACGTTTTGCAGCAGCAGTCGCTTCACGTTCGCTCG
CGTATCGGTGATTCATTCTGCTAACCAGTAAGGCAACCCCGCCAGCCTAGCCGGGTCCTCAACGACAGGA
GCACGATCATGCGCACCCGTGGGGCCGCCATGCCGGCGATAATGGCCTGCTTCTCGCCGAAACGTTTGGT
GGCGGGACCAGTGACGAAGGCTTGAGCGAGGGCGTGCAAGATTCCGAATACCGCAAGCGACAGGCCGATC
ATCGTCGCGCTCCAGCGAAAGCGGTCCTCGCCGAAAATGACCCAGAGCGCTGCCGGCACCTGTCCTACGA
GTTGCATGATAAAGAAGACAGTCATAAGTGCGGCGACGATAGTCATGCCCCGCGCCCACCGGAAGGAGCT
GACTGGGTTGAAGGCTCTCAAGGGCATCGGTCGAGATCCCGGTGCCTAATGAGTGAGCTAACTTACATTA
ATTGCGTTGCGCTCACTGCCCGCTTTCCAGTCGGGAAACCTGTCGTGCCAGCTGCATTAATGAATCGGCC
AACGCGCGGGGAGAGGCGGTTTGCGTATTGGGCGCCAGGGTGGTTTTTCTTTTCACCAGTGAGACGGGCA
ACAGCTGATTGCCCTTCACCGCCTGGCCCTGAGAGAGTTGCAGCAAGCGGTCCACGCTGGTTTGCCCCAG
CAGGCGAAAATCCTGTTTGATGGTGGTTAACGGCGGGATATAACATGAGCTGTCTTCGGTATCGTCGTAT
CCCACTACCGAGATATCCGCACCAACGCGCAGCCCGGACTCGGTAATGGCGCGCATTGCGCCCAGCGCCA
TCTGATCGTTGGCAACCAGCATCGCAGTGGGAACGATGCCCTCATTCAGCATTTGCATGGTTTGTTGAAA
ACCGGACATGGCACTCCAGTCGCCTTCCCGTTCCGCTATCGGCTGAATTTGATTGCGAGTGAGATATTTA
TGCCAGCCAGCCAGACGCAGACGCGCCGAGACAGAACTTAATGGGCCCGCTAACAGCGCGATTTGCTGGT
GACCCAATGCGACCAGATGCTCCACGCCCAGTCGCGTACCGTCTTCATGGGAGAAAATAATACTGTTGAT
GGGTGTCTGGTCAGAGACATCAAGAAATAACGCCGGAACATTAGTGCAGGCAGCTTCCACAGCAATGGCA
TCCTGGTCATCCAGCGGATAGTTAATGATCAGCCCACTGACGCGTTGCGCGAGAAGATTGTGCACCGCCG
CTTTACAGGCTTCGACGCCGCTTCGTTCTACCATCGACACCACCACGCTGGCACCCAGTTGATCGGCGCG
AGATTTAATCGCCGCGACAATTTGCGACGGCGCGTGCAGGGCCAGACTGGAGGTGGCAACGCCAATCAGC
AACGACTGTTTGCCCGCCAGTTGTTGTGCCACGCGGTTGGGAATGTAATTCAGCTCCGCCATCGCCGCTT
CCACTTTTTCCCGCGTTTTCGCAGAAACGTGGCTGGCCTGGTTCACCACGCGGGAAACGGTCTGATAAGA
GACACCGGCATACTCTGCGACATCGTATAACGTTACTGGTTTCACATTCACCACCCTGAATTGACTCTCT
TCCGGGCGCTATCATGCCATACCGCGAAAGGTTTTGCGCCATTCGATGGTGTCCGGGATCTCGACGCTCT
CCCTTATGCGACTCCTGCATTAGGAAGCAGCCCAGTAGTAGGTTGAGGCCGTTGAGCACCGCCGCCGCAA
GGAATGGTGCATGCAAGGAGATGGCGCCCAACAGTCCCCCGGCCACGGGGCCTGCCACCATACCCACGCC
GAAACAAGCGCTCATGAGCCCGAAGTGGCGAGCCCGATCTTCCCCATCGGTGATGTCGGCGATATAGGCG
CCAGCAACCGCACCTGTGGCGCCGGTGATGCCGGCCACGATGCGTCCGGCGTAGAGGATCGAGATCTCGA
TCCCGCGAAAT
Features (pLannotate 1.2.2; 19 found; start..end, strand, type, name):
      1..19      +  promoter       T7 promoter: promoter for bacteriophage T7 RNA polymerase
     20..44      +  protein_bind   lac operator: The lac repressor binds to the lac operator to inhibit transcription in E. coli. This inhibition can be relieved by adding lactose or isopropyl-β-D-thiogalactopyranoside (IPTG). lac repressor encoded by lacI
     59..81      +  RBS            RBS: efficient ribosome binding site from bacteriophage T7 gene 10 (Olins and Rangwala, 1989)
     89..1354    +  CDS            lhgD: LHGD_ECOLI - Also known as lhgO From Escherichia coli (strain K12).
   1376..1399    +  CDS            9xHis (fragment): 9xHis affinity tag
   1409..1458    +  CDS            SET1 (fragment): solubility-enhancement tag derived from T7 phage gene 10B
   1466..1513    +  terminator     T7 terminator: transcription terminator for bacteriophage T7 RNA polymerase
   1550..1978    +  rep_origin     f1 ori (sequence partly withheld): f1 bacteriophage origin of replication; arrow indicates direction of (+) strand synthesis
   2031..2135    +  promoter       AmpR promoter: bla
   2136..2996    +  CDS            AmpR: β-lactamase; bla; confers resistance to ampicillin, carbenicillin, and related antibiotics
   3167..3755    +  rep_origin     ori: high-copy-number ColE1/pMB1/pBR322/pUC origin of replication
   3941..4080    -  misc_feature   bom: basis of mobility region from pBR322
   4182..4373    -  CDS            rop: Rop protein, which maintains plasmids at low copy number; rop
   4390..4770    +  CDS            YPB1_ECOLX: Protein predicted: Swiss-Prot protein existence level 4. From Escherichia coli.
   4842..5133    -  CDS            TcR (fragment): tetracycline efflux protein; tet; confers resistance to tetracycline
   5148..5169    -  protein_bind   CAP binding site: CAP binding activates transcription in the presence of cAMP. E. coli catabolite activator protein
   5182..6264    -  CDS            lacI: lac repressor; lacI; The lac repressor binds to the lac operator to inhibit transcription in E. coli. This inhibition can be relieved by adding lactose or isopropyl-β-D-thiogalactopyranoside (IPTG).
   6265..6342    -  promoter       lacI promoter: lacI
   6350..6629    -  CDS            TcR (fragment): tetracycline efflux protein; tet; confers resistance to tetracycline
