[The description below was written by a language model from this plasmid's Addgene catalogue record and pLannotate feature annotations shown in this document.]
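Description:
R0EVG9 is a bacterial expression plasmid built on the pET21a(+) backbone for inducible production of the protein with UniProt identifier R0EVG9, an annotated L-2-hydroxyglutarate dehydrogenase from Salmonella enterica. The sequenced construct is about 6.65 kb. It is maintained in E. coli through a ColE1/pMB1-type origin and selected with ampicillin via the β-lactamase gene. The backbone also carries the pBR322-derived bom site and rop gene, an f1 phage origin for single-stranded DNA production, and non-functional remnants of the tetracycline resistance gene. The catalogue lists it as high copy, although rop normally moderates copy number.

The expression cassette follows the standard pET layout. A T7 promoter is immediately followed by a lac operator, then the strong T7 gene 10 ribosome binding site, the roughly 1.27 kb open reading frame, and a T7 terminator. The annotation tool labels the coding sequence by its similarity to E. coli lhgD/lhgO, consistent with the stated enzyme family. A plasmid-borne lacI gene supplies repressor, so transcription stays off until IPTG is added in a host that provides T7 RNA polymerase.

A C-terminal polyhistidine tag allows metal-affinity purification. The record describes it as 10xHis, while the feature table detects only a partial 9xHis match. The catalogue also lists an N-terminal T7 tag from the backbone, but the feature table shows no such tag upstream of the coding sequence. A short T7 gene 10-related fragment is instead annotated downstream of the His tag, so the presence of the T7 tag is uncertain. The associated publication indicates the plasmid was made to test experimentally the functional annotations of enzymes assigned to the EC 1.1.3.15 class.
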