Addgene plasmid #163290: R0EVG9
Purpose: Inducible expression of UniProt identifier R0EVG9
Depositing lab: Martin Engqvist. Depositing organization: Chalmers University of Technology. Publication: Experimental and computational investigation of enzyme functional annotations uncovers misannotation in the EC 1.1.3.15 enzyme class. Rembeza E, Engqvist MKM. PLoS Comput Biol. 2021 Sep 23;17(9):e1009446. doi: 10.1371/journal.pcbi.1009446. eCollection 2021 Sep. PubMed 34555022.
Backbone
  Vector backbone: pET21a(+)
  Vector type: Bacterial Expression
Growth in bacteria
  Bacterial resistance: Ampicillin, 100 μg/mL
  Growth temperature: 37°C
  Growth strain: DH5alpha
  Copy number: High Copy
Gene/Insert
  Gene/Insert name: R0EVG9 (alt name: L-2-hydroxyglutarate dehydrogenase)
  Species: Salmonella enterica
  Promoter: T7
  Tag / fusion protein: T7 (N terminal on backbone); 10xHis (C terminal on backbone)
  Cloning method: Unknown
  Sequencing primers: 5′ T7; 3′ T7-term
Terms and licenses: Academic/Nonprofit Terms; Industry Terms: Not Available to Industry
Depositor comments: Insert name is a UniProt identifier
How to cite: R0EVG9 was a gift from Martin Engqvist (Addgene plasmid # 163290 ; http://n2t.net/addgene:163290 ; RRID:Addgene_163290)
