>Addgene plasmid #163290 | R0EVG9 | depositor partial sequence | sequence record 316454 | insert gene sequence
ATGTACGATTTCGTGATTATCGGCGGCGGCATCATTGGGATGAGCACCGCCATGCAGCTGATCGATGTTT
ACCCCGATGCCCGCATTGCGTTACTGGAGAAAGAGAGCGCGCCAGCTTGCCATCAAACTGGCCATAACTC
AGGTGTTATTCACGCAGGTGTGTATTACACCCCGGGAAGTTTAAAAGCGCGCTTCTGCCTCGCGGGGAAT
TTGGCGACGAAGACATTTTGCGACCAGAACAACATTCGCTATGATACATGCGGTAAAATGTTGGTTGCGA
CGTCGGAACTGGAAATGGCACGTATGCGTGCTTTGTGGGAACGCACCGCCGCTAACGGCCTCGAACGCGA
ATGGCTGAGCGCGGCTGAGCTCCGCGAGCGCGAGCCAAATATTATTGGCTTAGGCGGAATTTTCGTGCCC
TCTAGTGGTATCGTCAGCTACCGCGATGTGGCGACGGCGATGGCAAACCGTTTTCAGGCCAAGGGCGGTG
AAATTATTTACCATGCCGAAGTCTCGGCCCTTACCGAACACGCAGCAGGTGTCGTGATCCGTACCTCGCA
GGGGCGCGAGATTGAGACAGCGACGTTGATTGGGTGCGCGGGGTTGATGGCAGATCGTCTTGTCAAAATG
CTCGGCGTAGAACCCGGGTTCATTATTTGTCCGTTCCGTGGTGAGTATTTCCGTCTGGCACCGCGTCATA
ATCGTATTGTAAACCACTTAATTTATCCGATTCCGGATCCAGCTATGCCGTTTCTGGGTGTCCATCTGAC
GCGCATGATTGACGGCTCGGTTACCGTCGGTCCGAATGCCGTCTTGGCACTTAAGCGCGAGGGCTACCGC
AAGCGTGACGTGTCCTTTACAGACACCTTGGAAGTTTTCCGCAGCGCCGGAATTCGTCGTGTTTTAAAGA
ACCATCTTCTGTCGGGGCTGGGCGAAATGAAGAATAGCTTATGCAAAAGTGGGTATCTGCGTCGTGTACA
GAAATACTGCCCTAGCTTGACCGTTAATGACCTGCAGCCGTGGCCAGCGGGTGTGCGTGCACAAGCGGTA
TCGCCAGACGGTAAACTGATTGATGATTTTCTGTTCGTCGCCACCCCGCGCAGCATTCACACCTGCAACG
CTCCGAGCCCCGCGGCAACTAGCGCCATCCCTATCGGAGCGCACATCGTAAGCAAAGTCCAAGCCCTTCG
TGAATCGCAAAGTAATCCGGGCCGCACGCTCCGTGCGGCACGTAATGTCGATACCCTTCATGCAGCCTTC
ACCCGTGCGGCCGCACTCGAGCATCATCACCAT
